Addgene plasmid #241183: linker-P2A-mem-mScarlet-ORF-1
Purpose: Middle entry vector for mini-Golden subcloning platform; mScarlet
Depositing lab: Junsu Kang. Depositing organization: University of Wisconsin, Madison. Publication: Advancing knock-in approaches for robust genome editing in zebrafish. Rodriguez-Parks A, Beezley EG, Manna S, Silaban I, Almutawa SI, Cao S, Ahmed H, Guyer M, Baker S, Richards MP, Kang J. Biol Open. 2026 Feb 2:bio.062472. doi: 10.1242/bio.062472. PubMed 41630603.
Backbone
  Vector backbone: pU6a:sgRNA#35
  Vector type: Mini-Golden
Growth in bacteria
  Bacterial resistance: Spectinomycin, 50 μg/mL
  Growth temperature: 37°C
  Growth strain: DH5alpha
  Copy number: Unknown
Gene/Insert
  Gene/Insert name: mScarlet
  Species: Synthetic
  Mutation: TCGC linker
  Cloning method: Restriction Enzyme; 5′ cloning site Unknown (unknown if destroyed); 3′ cloning site Unknown (unknown if destroyed)
Terms and licenses: Academic/Nonprofit Terms; Industry Terms: Not Available to Industry
How to cite: linker-P2A-mem-mScarlet-ORF-1 was a gift from Junsu Kang (Addgene plasmid # 241183 ; http://n2t.net/addgene:241183 ; RRID:Addgene_241183)
