[The description below was written by a language model from this plasmid's Addgene catalogue record and pLannotate feature annotations shown in this document.]
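Description:
linker-P2A-mem-mScarlet-ORF-1 is a small (about 3.6 kb) bacterial cloning plasmid that serves as a middle entry vector in the mini-Golden modular subcloning platform, which was developed for assembling knock-in donor constructs for genome editing in zebrafish. It is built on the pU6a:sgRNA#35 backbone and is propagated in E. coli from a high-copy ColE1/pUC-type origin. Selection is with spectinomycin through a complete aadA (SmR) aminoglycoside adenylyltransferase gene. That gene sits downstream of fragments of a class 1 integron Pc promoter and a gentamicin acetyltransferase gene, which appear to be remnants of the original resistance cassette. Short lacZα, lacI, MCS and T7 promoter fragments and the rrnB T1 and T2 terminators are further backbone remnants and insulating elements, not functional parts of the payload.

The payload is a synthetic red fluorescent reporter module. The annotation detects an mScarlet-family coding sequence, matched as a partial hit to the mScarlet-I derivative, as the only large insert feature. The plasmid name indicates that this sequence is preceded by a linker, a P2A self-cleaving peptide and a membrane-targeting ("mem") signal, but the feature table does not annotate these elements separately. The record lists a TCGC linker as the noted modification, and "ORF-1" presumably denotes a reading-frame variant, although the record does not explain it. In such a design, the P2A would let membrane-localised mScarlet be co-translated in frame with an upstream coding sequence and then released as a separate protein. No eukaryotic promoter is annotated, which fits a promoterless module meant to be assembled with other parts. An SV40 poly(A) signal lies next to the reporter but is annotated on the opposite strand, so its role here is unclear. The cloning sites are not recorded.
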