Features (pLannotate 1.2.2; 12 found; start..end, strand, type, name):
     41..84      +  terminator     rrnB T1 terminator: Escherichia coli rrnB; transcription terminator T1 from the E. coli rrnB gene
    131..167     -  CDS            lacZα (fragment): LacZα fragment of β-galactosidase; lacZ fragment
    320..357     +  misc_feature   MCS (fragment): multiple cloning site
    371..1041    +  CDS            mScarlet-2I (fragment): mScarlet-I derivative in which the N- and C-termini have been modified to reduce cytotoxicity (Valbuena et al., 2020) preserves the original mammalian codon optimization
   1068..1085    -  promoter       T7 promoter (fragment): promoter for bacteriophage T7 RNA polymerase
   1090..1224    -  polyA_signal   SV40 poly(A) signal: SV40 polyadenylation signal
   1399..1422    +  promoter       Pc promoter (fragment): intI1 (promoter lies within the coding sequence); class 1 integron promoter
   1598..1654    +  CDS            GmR (fragment): gentamycin acetyltransferase; aacC1; confers resistance to gentamycin
   1661..2452    +  CDS            SmR: aminoglycoside adenylyltransferase (Murphy, 1985); aadA; confers resistance to spectinomycin and streptomycin
   2545..3133    +  rep_origin     ori: high-copy-number ColE1/pMB1/pBR322/pUC origin of replication
   3316..3408    +  CDS            lacI (fragment): lac repressor; lacI; The lac repressor binds to the lac operator to inhibit transcription in E. coli. This inhibition can be relieved by adding lactose or isopropyl-β-D-thiogalactopyranoside (IPTG).
   3463..3490    -  terminator     rrnB T2 terminator: transcription terminator T2 from the E. coli rrnB gene
>Addgene plasmid #241183 | linker-P2A-mem-mScarlet-ORF-1 | addgene full sequence | sequence record 482141 | Addgene NGS Result
ATTTGTCCTACTCAGGAGAGCGTTCACCGACAAACAACAGATAAAACGAAAGGCCCAGTCTTCCGACTGA
GCCTTTCGTTTTATTTGATGCCTGGCAGTTCCCTACTCTCGCGTTAACGCTAGCATGGATGTTTTCCCAG
TCACGACGTTGTAAAACGACGGCCAGTCTTAAGCTCGGGCCCGGTCTCTTCGCGGCTCTGGGGCTACAAA
CTTCTCTCTGCTGAAACAAGCTGGCGACGTGGAGGAGAACCCTGGACCTATGCTGTGCTGCATCAGAAGA
ACTAAACCGGTTGAGAAGAATGAAGAGGCCGATCAGGAGCTGCAGTCGACGGTACCGCGGGCCCGGGACC
CACCGGTCGCCACCAAGCTTATGGATAGCACCGAGGCAGTGATCAAGGAGTTCATGCGGTTCAAGGTGCA
CATGGAGGGCTCCATGAACGGCCACGAGTTCGAGATCGAGGGCGAGGGCGAGGGCCGCCCCTACGAGGGC
ACCCAGACCGCCAAGCTGAGGGTGACCAAGGGTGGCCCCCTGCCCTTCTCCTGGGACATCCTGTCCCCTC
AGTTCATGTACGGCTCCAGGGCCTTCACGAAGCACCCCGCCGACATCCCCGACTACTGGAAGCAGTCCTT
CCCCGAGGGCTTCAAGTGGGAGCGCGTGATGAACTTCGAGGACGGCGGCGCCGTGTCCGTGGCCCAGGAC
ACCTCCCTGGAGGACGGCACCCTGATCTACAAGGTGAAGCTCCGCGGCACCAACTTCCCTCCTGACGGCC
CCGTAATGCAGAAGAAGACAATGGGCTGGGAAGCATCCACCGAGCGGTTGTACCCCGAGGACGTCGTGCT
GAAGGGCGACATTAAGATGGCCCTGCGCCTGAAGGACGGCGGCCGCTACCTGGCGGACTTCAAGACCACC
TACAGGGCCAAGAAGCCCGTGCAGATGCCCGGCGCCTTCAACATCGACCGCAAGTTGGACATCACATCCC
ACAACGAGGACTACACCGTGGTGGAACAGTACGAACGCTCCGTGGCCCGCCACTCCACCGGCGGCTCCGG
TGGCTCCTAATCTAGAACTATAGTGAGTCGTATTACGTAGATCCAGACATGATAAGATACATTGATGAGT
TTGGACAGACCACAACTAGAATGCAGTGAAAGAAATGCTTTATTTGTGAAATTTGTGATGCTATTGCTTT
ATTTGTAACCATTATAAGCTGCAATAAACAAGTTAACAACAACAATTGCATTCATTTTATGTTTCAGGTT
CAGGGGGAGGTGTGGGAGGTTTTTTAATTCCTCAAGAGACCTCTAGACCAGCCAGGACAGAAATGCCTCG
ACTTCGCTGCTACCCAAGGTTGCCGGGTGACGCACACCGTGGAAACGGATGAAGGCACGAACCCAGTGGA
CATAAGCCTGTTCGGTTCGTAAGCTGTAATGCAAGTAGCGTATGCGCTCACGCAACTGGTCCAGAACCTT
GACCGAACGCAGCGGTGGTAACGGCGCAGTGGCGGTTTTCATGGCTTGTTATGACTGTTTTTTTGGGGTA
CAGTCTATGCCTCGGGCATCCAAGCAGCAAGCGCGTTACGCCGTGGGTCGATGTTTGATGTTATGGAGCA
GCAACGATGTTACGCAGCAGGGCAGTCGCCCTAAAACAAAGTTAAACATTATGAGGGAAGCGGTGATCGC
CGAAGTATCGACTCAACTATCAGAGGTAGTTGGCGTCATCGAGCGCCATCTCGAACCGACGTTGCTGGCC
GTACATTTGTACGGCTCCGCAGTGGATGGCGGCCTGAAGCCACACAGTGATATTGATTTGCTGGTTACGG
TGACCGTAAGGCTTGATGAAACAACGCGGCGAGCTTTGATCAACGACCTTTTGGAAACTTCGGCTTCCCC
TGGAGAGAGCGAGATTCTCCGCGCTGTAGAAGTCACCATTGTTGTGCACGACGACATCATTCCGTGGCGT
TATCCAGCTAAGCGCGAACTGCAATTTGGAGAATGGCAGCGCAATGACATTCTTGCAGGTATCTTCGAGC
CAGCCACGATCGACATTGATCTGGCTATCTTGCTGACAAAAGCAAGAGAACATAGCGTTGCCTTGGTAGG
TCCAGCGGCGGAGGAACTCTTTGATCCGGTTCCTGAACAGGATCTATTTGAGGCGCTAAATGAAACCTTA
ACGCTATGGAACTCGCCGCCCGACTGGGCTGGCGATGAGCGAAATGTAGTGCTTACGTTGTCCCGCATTT
GGTACAGCGCAGTAACCGGCAAAATCGCGCCGAAGGATGTCGCTGCCGACTGGGCAATGGAGCGCCTGCC
GGCCCAGTATCAGCCCGTCATACTTGAAGCTAGACAGGCTTATCTTGGACAAGAAGAAGATCGCTTGGCC
TCGCGCGCAGATCAGTTGGAAGAATTTGTCCACTACGTGAAAGGCGAGATCACCAAGGTAGTCGGCAAAT
AACCCTCGAGCCACCCATGACCAAAATCCCTTAACGTGAGTTACGCGTCGTTCCACTGAGCGTCAGACCC
CGTAGAAAAGATCAAAGGATCTTCTTGAGATCCTTTTTTTCTGCGCGTAATCTGCTGCTTGCAAACAAAA
AAACCACCGCTACCAGCGGTGGTTTGTTTGCCGGATCAAGAGCTACCAACTCTTTTTCCGAAGGTAACTG
GCTTCAGCAGAGCGCAGATACCAAATACTGTTCTTCTAGTGTAGCCGTAGTTAGGCCACCACTTCAAGAA
CTCTGTAGCACCGCCTACATACCTCGCTCTGCTAATCCTGTTACCAGTGGCTGCTGCCAGTGGCGATAAG
TCGTGTCTTACCGGGTTGGACTCAAGACGATAGTTACCGGATAAGGCGCAGCGGTCGGGCTGAACGGGGG
GTTCGTGCACACAGCCCAGCTTGGAGCGAACGACCTACACCGAACTGAGATACCTACAGCGTGAGCTATG
AGAAAGCGCCACGCTTCCCGAAGGGAGAAAGGCGGACAGGTATCCGGTAAGCGGCAGGGTCGGAACAGGA
GAGCGCACGAGGGAGCTTCCAGGGGGAAACGCCTGGTATCTTTATAGTCCTGTCGGGTTTCGCCACCTCT
GACTTGAGCGTCGATTTTTGTGATGCTCGTCAGGGGGGCGGAGCCTATGGAAAAACGCCAGCAACGCGGC
CTTTTTACGGTTCCTGGCCTTTTGCTGGCCTTTTGCTCACATGTTCTTTCCTGCGTTATCCCCTGATTCT
GTGGATAACCGTATTACCGCCTTTGAGTGAGCTGATACCGCTCGCCGCAGCCGAACGACCGAGCGCAGCG
AGTCAGTGAGCGAGGAAGCGGAAGAGCGCCCAATACGCAAACCGCCTCTCCCCGCGCGTTGGCCGATTCA
TTAATGCAGCTGGCACGACAGGTTTCCCGACTGGAAAGCGGGCAGTGAGCGCAACGCAATTAATACGCGT
ACCGCTAGCCAGGAAGAGTTTGTAGAAACGCAAAAAGGCCATCCGTCAGGATGGCCTTCTGCTTAGTTTG
ATGCCTGGCAGTTTATGGCGGGCGTCCTGCCCGCCACCCTCCGGGCCGTTGCTTCACAACGTTCAAATCC
GCTCCCGGCGG
